>Addgene plasmid #213228 | DRD2-DuET | addgene full sequence | sequence record 430789 | Addgene NGS Result
GAACGAAATAGACAGATCGCTGAGATAGGTGCCTCACTGATTAAGCATTGGTAACTGTCAGACCAAGTTT
ACTCATATATACTTTAGATTGATTTAAAACTTCATTTTTAATTTAAAAGGATCTAGGTGAAGATCCTTTT
TGATAATCTCATGACCAAAATCCCTTAACGTGAGTTTTCGTTCCACTGAGCGTCAGACCCCGTAGAAAAG
ATCAAAGGATCTTCTTGAGATCCTTTTTTTCTGCGCGTAATCTGCTGCTTGCAAACAAAAAAACCACCGC
TACCAGCGGTGGTTTGTTTGCCGGATCAAGAGCTACCAACTCTTTTTCCGAAGGTAACTGGCTTCAGCAG
AGCGCAGATACCAAATACCGTTCTTCTAGTGTAGCCGTAGTTAGGCCACCACTTCAAGAACTCTGTAGCA
CCGCCTACATACCTCGCTCTGCTAATCCTGTTACCAGTGGCTGCTGCCAGTGGCGATAAGTCGTGTCTTA
CCGGGTTGGACTCAAGACGATAGTTACCGGATAAGGCGCAGCGGTCGGGCTGAACGGGGGGTTCGTGCAC
ACAGCCCAGCTTGGAGCGAACGACCTACACCGAACTGAGATACCTACAGCGTGAGCTATGAGAAAGCGCC
ACGCTTCCCGAAGGGAGAAAGGCGGACAGGTATCCGGTAAGCGGCAGGGTCGGAACAGGAGAGCGCACGA
GGGAGCTTCCAGGGGGAAACGCCTGGTATCTTTATAGTCCTGTCGGGTTTCGCCACCTCTGACTTGAGCG
TCGATTTTTGTGATGCTCGTCAGGGGGGCGGAGCCTATGGAAAAACGCCAGCAACGCGGCCTTTTTACGG
TTCCTGGCCTTTTGCTGGCCTTTTGCTCACATGTTCTTTCCTGCGTTATCCCCTGATTCTGTGGATAACC
GTATTACCGCCTTTGAGTGAGCTGATACCGCTCGCCGCAGCCGAACGACCGAGCGCAGCGAGTCAGTGAG
CGAGGAAGCGGAAGAGCGCCCAATACGCAAACCGCCTCTCCCCGCGCGTTGGCCGATTCATTAATGCAGC
TGGCACGACAGGTTTCCCGACTGGAAAGCGGGCAGTGAGCGCAACGCAATTAATGTGAGTTAGCTCACTC
ATTAGGCACCCCAGGCTTTACACTTTATGCTTCCGGCTCGTATGTTGTGTGGAATTGTGAGCGGATAACA
ATTTCACACAGGAAACAGCTATGACCATGATTACGCCAAGCTCTAGCTAGAGGTCGACGGTATACAGACA
TGATAAGATACATTGATGAGTTTGGACAAACCACAACTAGAATGCAGTGAAAAAAATGCTTTATTTGTGA
AATTTGTGATGCTATTGCTTTATTTGTAACCATTATAAGCTGCAATAAACAAGTTGGGGTGGGCGAAGAA
CTCCAGCATGAGATCCCCGCGCTGGAGGATCATCCAGCCGGCGTCCCGGAAAACGATTCCGAAGCCCAAC
CTTTCATAGAAGGCGGCGGTGGAATCGAAATCTCGTGATGGCAGGTTGGGCGTCGCTTGGTCGGTCATTT
CGAACCCCAGAGTCCCGCTCAGAAGAACTCGTCAAGAAGGCGATAGAAGGCGATGCGCTGCGAATCGGGA
GCGGCGATACCGTAAAGCACGAGGAAGCGGTCAGCCCATTCGCCGCCAAGCTCTTCAGCAATATCACGGG
TAGCCAACGCTATGTCCTGATAGCGGTCCGCCACACCCAGCCGGCCACAGTCGATGAATCCAGAAAAGCG
GCCATTTTCCACCATGATATTCGGCAAGCAGGCATCGCCATGGGTCACGACGAGATCCTCGCCGTCGGGC
ATGCGCGCCTTGAGCCTGGCGAACAGTTCGGCTGGCGCGAGCCCCTGATGCTCTTCGTCCAGATCATCCT
GATCGACAAGACCGGCTTCCATCCGAGTACGTGCTCGCTCGATGCGATGTTTCGCTTGGTGGTCGAATGG
GCAGGTAGCCGGATCAAGCGTATGCAGCCGCCGCATTGCATCAGCCATGATGGATACTTTCTCGGCAGGA
GCAAGGTGAGATGACAGGAGATCCTGCCCCGGCACTTCGCCCAATAGCAGCCAGTCCCTTCCCGCTTCAG
TGACAACGTCGAGCACAGCTGCGCAAGGAACGCCCGTCGTGGCCAGCCACGATAGCCGCGCTGCCTCGTC
CTGCAGTTCATTCAGGGCACCGGACAGGTCGGTCTTGACAAAAAGAACCGGGCGCCCCTGCGCTGACAGC
CGGAACACGGCGGCATCAGAGCAGCCGATTGTCTGTTGTGCCCAGTCATAGCCGAATAGCCTCTCCACCC
AAGCGGCCGGAGAACCTGCGTGCAATCCATCTTGTTCAATCATGCGAAACGATCCTCATCCTGTCTCTTG
ATCAGATCCGAAAATGGATATACAAGCTCCCGGGAGCTTTTTGCAAAAGCCTAGGCCTCCAAAAAAGCCT
CCTCACTACTTCTGGAATAGCTCAGAGGCAGAGGCGGCCTCGGCCTCTGCATAAATAAAAAAAATTAGTC
AGCCATGGGGCGGAGAATGGGCGGAACTGGGCGGAGTTAGGGGCGGGATGGGCGGAGTTAGGGGCGGGAC
TATGGTTGCTGACTAATTGAGATGCATGCTTTGCATACTTCTGCCTGCTGGGGAGCCTGGGGACTTTCCA
CACCTGGTTGCTGACTAATTGAGATGCATGCTTTGCATACTTCTGCCTGCTGGGGAGCCTGGGGACTTTC
CACACCCTAACTGACACACATTCCACAGAATTAATTCGCGTTAAATTTTTGTTAAATCAGCTCATTTTTT
AACCAATAGGCCGAAATCGGCAAAATCCCTTATAAATCAAAAGAATAGACCGAGATAGGGT
[37 nt withheld, positions 2862-2898]
AAAGAACGTGGACTCCAACGTCAAAGG
[49 nt withheld, positions 2926-2974]
T
[91 nt withheld, positions 2976-3066]
G
[124 nt withheld, positions 3068-3191]
GGGGATACCCCCTAGAGCCCCAGCTGGTTCTTTCCGCCTCAGAAGCCATAGAGCCCACCGCATCCCCAGC
ATGCCTGCTATTGTCTTCCCAATCCTCCCCCTTGCTGTCCTGCCCCACCCCACCCCCCAGAATAGAATGA
CACCTACTCAGACAATGCGATGCAATTTCCTCATTTTATTAGGAAAGGACAGTGGGAGTGGCACCTTCCA
GGGTCAAGGAAGGCACGGGGGAGGGGCAAACAACAGATGGCTGGCAACTAGAAGGCACAGTCGAGGCTGA
TCAGCGGGTTTAAACGGGCCCTCTAGACTCGAGTTAGGCAGGGGCCACCTGAGAAGTCTCGGTCTTAGAC
ACGGTGGTGCTGGCCTCATCGAATTCACCGGTGCGTCCACCGGTATCGATACAGTGGAGAATCTTCAGAA
ATGCTTTTCGAAATTCGATATTGAATGTGGTGTAGATTATGGGGTTTACCGCACTATTCACATAACCCAG
CCAAGTAAAGGCGCTATAGAGCACTGGTGGAATGTTGCAATCACAATGAATGTTCAGGATGTGGGTGATA
AAAAAGGGCAGCCAACAAATGATGAACACCCCGAGTACAATGGCCAGCATTTGGGTGGCCTTCTTCTCCT
TTTGCTGTGAAAGTTTTCTCCGACTCATTGTTTTCAGAGAGGTGCGAGTTTTGCCGTTAGGCATAGTTTG
GATCTCGAAAATCTTAGCGATTTTCGGGTGATCTTTCGCGTGCCCGTTCTTTTCAGGCTTGGCCGGTGAG
TCCGGGGTAGAGTGGAGTCCATGATGTGAGGGGTCGGGCAGTGTGAGTTGGTGATGTGAGGGCGGAATGG
GGCTGTACCGGGTGCGCTCAGGGGGGCTGGTGCTGCTGAGCATCTCCATCTCCAGCTCCTGTGCGCGCCT
TGCGGCTTCCACTCTCCGCCTATTAACGGGGAAGCTCCCATTGGATTTCATGATGACGGTACACAGTTTC
ATGTCTTCCGGGTGGGTACAGTTGCCCTTCAGTGGAGCTCTCAGATGAGCGCGGAAAGCTCTAGATGACC
GCTTGGTGTTCACCCGTTTTCTCCGCCGCCTGAGGACAATGTATATTTTAATGTACACCAACAATGTAAC
AATAAATGGGACGTAAAAGCTCACAATTGATGAATACACCACAAAGGCGGGATTGGCAATAATACACTCA
TTTTGGTCTGCGTTGTTCAGCCCGAACAGCAGAGGGCAACTAATCGTAAAGGACAGCACCCAAACGATGG
AAATCATAACCGTCACCCTCCGCTTGCTTGAATATCGGGTATTGTAAAGCATAGGCATTGCTACGGCAGT
ATAGCGGTCGATGGAGATGGCACAGAGGTTCAATATTGAAGCCGTACACATCATAACATCCAGGGTTACA
AAGATATCGCAATGTATCCTTGAGAACTTCCACTCGCCAACAACCTCCAAGTAAACCACCCAAGGCATGA
CCAGGGTAGCCACCAGCAAGTCTGCTACCGCAAGTGAGACGATGAGGTAGTTGGTAGTTGTCTGGAGAGC
CTTTTCCCGGCTTACTGCCATGCAAACCAGCACGTTCCCGAACACAATAACTGCAATGAGGAGGGTGAGC
AGTGTGGCGTAGTAATTGTAGTGAGGCCGATCTGCTTTACCATCTGATCCATTAAACGGCCGGGACCAGT
TTTGCCTTTCCAGATCATCGTCATACCATGACAGATTCAGAGGATCCATATCGATGCTGGCGTCATCATC
GTCCTTGTAGTCGGCGAATACCAGGCAGAAGATGTAGCTCAGGGCGATGATCGTCTTCATGGTGGCGCTA
AGCTTAAGTTTAAACGCTAGCCAGCTTGGGTCTCCCTATAGTGAGTCGTATTAATTTCGATAAGCCAGTA
AGCAGTGGGTTCTCTAGTTAGCCAGAGAGCTCTGCTTATATAGACCTCCCACCGTACACGCCTACCGCCC
ATTTGCGTCAATGGGGCGGAGTTGTTACGACATTTTGGAAAGTCCCGTTGATTTTGGTGCCAAAACAAAC
TCCCATTGACGTCAATGGGGTGGAGACTTGGAAATCCCCGTGAGTCAAACCGCTATCCACGCCCATTGAT
GTACTGCCAAAACCGCATCACCATGGTAATAGCGATGACTAATACGTAGATGTACTGCCAAGTAGGAAAG
TCCCATAAGGTCATGTACTGGGCATAATGCCAGGCGGGCCATTTACCGTCATTGACGTCAATAGGGGGCG
TACTTGGCATATGATACACTTGATGTACTGCCAAGTGGGCAGTTTACCGTAAATACTCCACCCATTGACG
TCAATGGAAAGTCCCTATTGGCGTTACTATGGGAACATACGTCATTATTGACGTCAATGGGCGGGGGTCG
TTGGGCGGTCAGCCAGGCGGGCCATTTACCGTAAGTTATGTAACGCGGAACTCCATATATGGGCTATGAA
CTAATGACCCCGTAATTGATTACTATTAATAACTAGTCAATAATCAATGTCAACGCGTATATCTGGCCCG
TACATCGCGAAGCAGCGCAAAACGCCTAACCCTAAGCAGATTCTTCATGCAAATGTCGGTCAAGCCTTGC
CTTGTTGTAGCTTAAATTTTGCTCGCGCACTACTCAGCGACCTCCAACACACAAGCAGGGAGCAGATACT
GGCTTAACTATGCGGCATCAGAGCAGATTGTACTGAGAGTGCACCATAGGGGATCGGGAGATCTCCCGAT
CCGTCGACGTCAGGTGGCACTTTTCGGGGAAATGTGCGCGGAACCCCTATTTGTTTATTTTTCTAAATAC
ATTCAAATATGTATCCGCTCATGAGACAATAACCCTGATAAATGCTTCAATAATATTGAAAAAGGAAGAG
TATGAGTATTCAACATTTCCGTGTCGCCCTTATTCCCTTTTTTGCGGCATTTTGCCTTCCTGTTTTTGCT
CACCCAGAAACGCTGGTGAAAGTAAAAGATGCTGAAGATCAGTTGGGTGCACGAGTGGGTTACATCGAAC
TGGATCTCAACAGCGGTAAGATCCTTGAGAGTTTTCGCCCCGAAGAACGTTTTCCAATGATGAGCACTTT
TAAAGTTCTGCTATGTGGCGCGGTATTATCCCGTATTGACGCCGGGCAAGAGCAACTCGGTCGCCGCATA
CACTATTCTCAGAATGACTTGGTTGAGTACTCACCAGTCACAGAAAAGCATCTTACGGATGGCATGACAG
TAAGAGAATTATGCAGTGCTGCCATAACCATGAGTGATAACACTGCGGCCAACTTACTTCTGACAACGAT
CGGAGGACCGAAGGAGCTAACCGCTTTTTTGCACAACATGGGGGATCATGTAACTCGCCTTGATCGTTGG
GAACCGGAGCTGAATGAAGCCATACCAAACGACGAGCGTGACACCACGATGCCTGTAGCAATGGCAACAA
CGTTGCGCAAACTATTAACTGGCGAACTACTTACTCTAGCTTCCCGGCAACAATTAATAGACTGGATGGA
GGCGGATAAAGTTGCAGGACCACTTCTGCGCTCGGCCCTTCCGGCTGGCTGGTTTATTGCTGATAAATCT
GGAGCCGGTGAGCGTGGGTCTCGCGGTATCATTGCAGCACTGGGGCCAGATGGTAAGCCCTCCCGTATCG
TAGTTATCTACACGACGGGGAGTCAGGCAACTATGGAT
Features (pLannotate 1.2.2; 21 found; start..end, strand, type, name):
    225..813     +  rep_origin     ori: high-copy-number ColE1/pMB1/pBR322/pUC origin of replication
    996..1088    +  CDS            lacI (fragment): lac repressor; lacI; The lac repressor binds to the lac operator to inhibit transcription in E. coli. This inhibition can be relieved by adding lactose or isopropyl-β-D-thiogalactopyranoside (IPTG).
   1101..1122    +  protein_bind   CAP binding site: CAP binding activates transcription in the presence of cAMP. E. coli catabolite activator protein
   1137..1167    +  promoter       lac promoter: promoter for the E. coli lac operon
   1175..1191    +  protein_bind   lac operator: The lac repressor binds to the lac operator to inhibit transcription in E. coli. This inhibition can be relieved by adding lactose or isopropyl-β-D-thiogalactopyranoside (IPTG). lac repressor encoded by lacI
   1264..1385    -  polyA_signal   SV40 poly(A) signal: SV40 polyadenylation signal
   1380..1538    -  CDS            ble (fragment): BLE_KLEPN - Experimental evidence at protein level: Swiss-Prot protein existence level 1. Binding protein with a strong affinity to the bleomycin family of antibiotics. Binds to CL990; an antimitotic-antibiotic compound. From Klebsiella pneumoniae.
   1562..2353    -  CDS            neo: KKA2_KLEPN - Also known as kan, nptII. Experimental evidence at protein level: Swiss-Prot protein existence level 1. Resistance to kanamycin, neomycin, paromomycin, ribostamycin, butirosin and gentamicin B. From Klebsiella pneumoniae.
   2420..2749    -  promoter       SV40 promoter: SV40 enhancer and early promoter
   2763..3191    -  rep_origin     f1 ori (sequence partly withheld): f1 bacteriophage origin of replication; arrow indicates direction of (+) strand synthesis
   3212..3233    -  promoter       SV40 promoter (fragment): SV40 enhancer and early promoter
   3237..3461    -  polyA_signal   bGH poly(A) signal: bovine growth hormone polyadenylation signal
   3592..4920    -  CDS            DRD2: DRD2_HUMAN - Experimental evidence at protein level: Swiss-Prot protein existence level 1. Dopamine receptor whose activity is mediated by G proteins which inhibit adenylyl cyclase (PubMed:21645528). Positively regulates postnatal regression of retinal hyaloid vessels via suppression of VEGFR2/KDR activity, downstream of OPN5 (By similarity). From Homo sapiens (Human).
   4933..4953    -  CDS            3xFLAG (fragment): three tandem FLAG® epitope tags
   5046..5064    -  promoter       T7 promoter: promoter for bacteriophage T7 RNA polymerase
   5080..5113    -  LTR            5' LTR (truncated) (fragment): truncated 5' long terminal repeat (LTR) from HIV-1
   5109..5312    -  promoter       CMV promoter: human cytomegalovirus (CMV) immediate early promoter
   5313..5692    -  enhancer       CMV enhancer: human cytomegalovirus immediate early enhancer
   5847..5899    +  misc_feature   bom (fragment): basis of mobility region from pBR322
   5958..6062    +  promoter       AmpR promoter: bla
   6063..54      +  CDS            AmpR (across the origin): β-lactamase; bla; confers resistance to ampicillin, carbenicillin, and related antibiotics
