[The description below was written by a language model from this plasmid's Addgene catalogue record and pLannotate feature annotations shown in this document.]
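Description:
DRD2-DuET is a mammalian expression plasmid built on the pcDNA 3.1 (+) backbone that carries the human dopamine receptor D2 (DRD2), a class A GPCR of the dopamine family. It is propagated in E. coli as a high-copy plasmid through a ColE1/pUC-type origin and selected with ampicillin via the β-lactamase gene. An f1 phage origin is also present. For selection in mammalian cells, the backbone supplies a neomycin/kanamycin phosphotransferase cassette driven by the SV40 enhancer/early promoter and terminated by an SV40 polyadenylation signal.

The receptor open reading frame sits downstream of the CMV immediate-early enhancer and promoter, which drive strong constitutive transcription in mammalian cells, and is followed by the bovine growth hormone polyadenylation signal. A T7 promoter lies between the CMV promoter and the coding sequence and would allow in vitro transcription. According to the catalogue entry, the "DuET" design places a cleavable hemagglutinin signal peptide and a FLAG epitope at the N terminus and a 1D4 epitope at the C terminus. The signal peptide promotes membrane insertion, and the two tags allow detection or capture from either end of the receptor. The automated annotation picks up the FLAG sequence (as a partial 3xFLAG match) just upstream of DRD2, but it does not annotate the signal peptide or the 1D4 tag. Short hits to lacI, ble, bom and an HIV-1 LTR appear to be backbone remnants or incidental matches rather than functional elements.

The construct belongs to a set of dual-tagged GPCR plasmids designed for expression in mammalian cells and proteomics studies, and the associated publication concerns multiplexed screening of anti-GPCR antibody selectivity.
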