Addgene plasmid #213228: DRD2-DuET
Purpose: The DuET construct encodes the named human GPCR engineered with a cleaved hemagglutinin signal peptide, a 5' FLAG and a 3' 1D4 epitope tag optimized for expression in mammalian cells and proteomics studies.
Depositing lab: Thomas Sakmar. Depositing organization: Rockefeller University. Publication: Multiplexed selectivity screening of anti-GPCR antibodies. Dahl L, Kotliar IB, Bendes A, Dodig-Crnkovic T, Fromm S, Elofsson A, Uhlen M, Sakmar TP, Schwenk JM. Sci Adv. 2023 May 3;9(18):eadf9297. doi: 10.1126/sciadv.adf9297. Epub 2023 May 3. PubMed 37134173.
Backbone
  Vector backbone: pcDNA 3.1 (+)
  Vector type: Mammalian Expression
Growth in bacteria
  Bacterial resistance: Ampicillin, 100 μg/mL
  Growth temperature: 37°C
  Growth strain: DH5alpha
  Copy number: High Copy
Gene/Insert
  Gene/Insert name: DRD2 (alt name: Dopamine receptor D2)
  Species: H. sapiens (human)
  Entrez Gene: DRD2 (a.k.a. D2DR, D2R)
  Promoter: CMV, T7
  Tag / fusion protein: FLAG (N terminal on insert); 1D4 (C terminal on insert)
  Cloning method: Gibson Cloning
Terms and licenses: Academic/Nonprofit Terms; Industry Terms: Not Available to Industry
Depositor comments: Class: A, Family: Dopamine. Ensembl ID: ENSG00000149295, Uniprot ID: P14416
How to cite: DRD2-DuET was a gift from Thomas Sakmar (Addgene plasmid # 213228 ; http://n2t.net/addgene:213228 ; RRID:Addgene_213228)
